>Addgene plasmid #198312 | pBR322-Pdp1_aa1-190-HiBiT | addgene full sequence | sequence record 388691 | Addgene NGS Result
ACGCTGTAGGTATCTCAGTTCGGTGTAGGTCGTTCGCTCCAAGCTGGGCTGTGTGCACGAACCCCCCGTT
CAGCCCGACCGCTGCGCCTTATCCGGTAACTATCGTCTTGAGTCCAACCCGGTAAGACACGACTTATCGC
CACTGGCAGCAGCCACTGGTAACAGGATTAGCAGAGCGAGGTATGTAGGCGGTGCTACAGAGTTCTTGAA
GTGGTGGCCTAACTACGGCTACACTAGAAGGACAGTATTTGGTATCTGCGCTCTGCTGAAGCCAGTTACC
TTCGGAAAAAGAGTTGGTAGCTCTTGATCCGGCAAACAAACCACCGCTGGTAGCGGTGGTTTTTTTGTTT
GCAAGCAGCAGATTACGCGCAGAAAAAAAGGATCTCAAGAAGATCCTTTGATCTTTTCTACGGGGTCTGA
CGCTCAGTGGAACGAAAACTCACGTTAAGGGATTTTGGTCATGAGATTATCAAAAAGGATCTTCACCTAG
ATCCTTTTAAATTAAAAATGAAGTTTTAAATCAATCTAAAGTATATATGAGTAAACTTGGTCTGACAGTT
ACCAATGCTTAATCAGTGAGGCACCTATCTCAGCGATCTGTCTATTTCGTTCATCCATAGTTGCCTGACT
CCCCGTCGTGTAGATAACTACGATACGGGAGGGCTTACCATCTGGCCCCAGTGCTGCAATGATACCGCGA
GACCCACGCTCACCGGCTCCAGATTTATCAGCAATAAACCAGCCAGCCGGAAGGGCCGAGCGCAGAAGTG
GTCCTGCAACTTTATCCGCCTCCATCCAGTCTATTAATTGTTGCCGGGAAGCTAGAGTAAGTAGTTCGCC
AGTTAATAGTTTGCGCAACGTTGTTGCCATTGCTGCAGGCATCGTGGTGTCACGCTCGTCGTTTGGTATG
GCTTCATTCAGCTCCGGTTCCCAACGATCAAGGCGAGTTACATGATCCCCCATGTTGTGCAAAAAAGCGG
TTAGCTCCTTCGGTCCTCCGATCGTTGTCAGAAGTAAGTTGGCCGCAGTGTTATCACTCATGGTTATGGC
AGCACTGCATAATTCTCTTACTGTCATGCCATCCGTAAGATGCTTTTCTGTGACTGGTGAGTACTCAACC
AAGTCATTCTGAGAATAGTGTATGCGGCGACCGAGTTGCTCTTGCCCGGCGTCAACACGGGATAATACCG
CGCCACATAGCAGAACTTTAAAAGTGCTCATCATTGGAAAACGTTCTTCGGGGCGAAAACTCTCAAGGAT
CTTACCGCTGTTGAGATCCAGTTCGATGTAACCCACTCGTGCACCCAACTGATCTTCAGCATCTTTTACT
TTCACCAGCGTTTCTGGGTGAGCAAAAACAGGAAGGCAAAATGCCGCAAAAAAGGGAATAAGGGCGACAC
GGAAATGTTGAATACTCATACTCTTCCTTTTTCAATATTATTGAAGCATTTATCAGGGTTATTGTCTCAT
GAGCGGATACATATTTGAATGTATTTAGAAAAATAAACAAATAGGGGTTCCGCGCACATTTCCCCGAAAA
GTGCCACCTGACGTCTAAGAAACCATTATTATCATGACATTAACCTATAAAAATAGGCGTATCACGAGGC
CCTTTCGTCTTCAAGAATTCTCATGTTTGACAGCTTATCATCGATAAGCTTTAATGCGGTAGTTTATCAC
AGTTAAATTGCTAACGCAGTCAGGCACCGTGTATGAAATCTAACAATGCGCTCATCGTCATCCTCGGCAC
CGTCACCCTGGATGCTGTAGGCATAGGCTTGGTTATGCCGGTACTGCCGGGCCTCTTGCGGGATATCGTC
CATTCCGACAGCATCGCCAGTCACTATGGCGTGCTGCTAGCGCTATATGCGTTGATGCAATTTCTATGCG
CACCCGTTCTCGGAGCACTGTCCGACCGCTTTGGCCGCCGCCCAGTCCTGCTCGCTTCGCTACTTGGAGC
CACTATCGACTACGCGATCATGGCGACCACACCCGTCCTGTGGATCCATTTTTTTAATTAAATAAAGGAA
TTAATATTGATTTGATAGAGCATGTAATCAATAACTTCTATGAAAATGTTGAAAAACAATACACGGAAAC
ACTTAACTTACAATTAAATTGTTAAAGGAGATGATGATAAGAATGGTCAGTCACCAGATAAAATGATCTC
TGGTCAATTTTAGGAAAGCTGAAAAAACCTGACCAAATGCGTCGTAAATTCTATGCTTAGAAAGACTCGG
TGCCAGTGTAATACCTAAGATATGGTTTTTATTTCCATATCTGTTCGAAAACTTAGAAATAACAAGTTCA
ACAATAACCAGGGACTTTAAATATGCCTAGATATGCTAATTATCAGATAAACCCCAAACAGAATATTAAA
AATTCACATGGGAAATCTTCATCGTCAGATTTTTCTAGTGGGTACCTTTCATTCTCAAATAATTCGCTTG
ATGACCCTTTTATTCGGCAGCAAGTTAAGAGAGAATTTATTTGGGAGGGACATATGAAGGAGATTGAAGA
AGCTTCAAGATTAGGTAATTTTGCTGTCAGTTTTCGGGCTGCGGGCGGGCCAACACTCAGAGCTTTGGGC
AAAGGTGCGGCAGCCAAGGGGCATGATATTTTGGAAAAAACCATTAAACCCGGCTCAATTAACAAAGCTT
ATCCCAAAGACGAAGCTTCAGATGTAATAAAGAAAGTACAGGAAGCGGGTATTGAAGGCTATGTAGGCCA
TTGGGATAAAAAAACTGGCCGCCTTTTGGGTATTTACATGAGTAGTGGTCACGGTTTATCAGATGAACAG
GTCAATGGAAAAATTTATCCTATAGACTTAAACAATCTGGAAGCGAGTCTCTCAGCCTTGAAAGCAAAAG
AGAACTGGGCTGCACTACCTTTTACTGGTGACGGGAGCTCCGGTGTGAGCGGCTGGCGGCTGTTCAAGAA
GATTAGCTGATATGGATTTTCATGTCATCAGGAGAATATTCAAAATTCTGTGTCACACAAAATATTTTAC
AGCGTAATCACACCATTAAGAGGGGCATCAAAATAAATGGTTAACTGGGACAATGTTGAATTTCATTTTT
ATAAGGCATTGTCCGTATTATCCACCATCCAGATCAACGGATTCAGATGGTGTAAAGAAAGCATATAGCT
GGTAGGTAAAATTAAGAAGTGTAGTTTTATAAAGTATTAATGGAGAACGATGAATTTAAAGTAAATGGAG
GAAGGTTAGTTTCACTATCAAATTACAGGACCAAAAATATGGAGTATTCCATCTTCTTTGGTGAATTAAG
TCTTGAAGACTTCAACAAATATTGCCTGGAACTATGGGCCTGTGAATGGTATTGGAGTATCATTTATAAC
GACTATTTCGATAGGAAATTTAAAGTCTTGTTGAAAATGACTAATCGTCTAAAAGTATGTCTGGAGAAAT
AGGTTTAATCTCTATATTTAACGGTTTTATTTTCATCTATTTACTAATGGTAAATTTTTTTACTCTTTGA
ATATATTGGTGAGTTTGTTATCCCCATTAGTTACCAGGGTATTATTAATGAGTGAAATTCAATTTTATTG
ATATTAAAGTCAAATTTACAAATGATGACTTTATTATTTTTTATTTATTAATTTTAAATTATTTTTTGTT
AATCTTTACTATAAATGAATTTTTTGCTTGCATGGACTTGATTTTTTTATATATAACATTGACAAATATT
AATTCATATATATGATTGTTATAGTGAGTTATTTAATTGATTCGACTAACAATTTCATTGTAATTTTTCA
AGATAGCAGTCAATTGCTATAACAAGCATCTTTCTCGTCAAAGGAAAATGTGTATGGCCTATAAGCAGCA
ACTTGAAAGATGAAGGATATAATGATGATTAACTTAACGGAGAGTAGATATTAGAAGTAGTAGAAGGACA
ATTTAAGACTTTATACCCATTAAAACAAAGGGGTAAAATAATGATGTTTGATGAAAATTTAGAATGTGTT
AATCACGAAATTATCAATGAAAAATTAGATACGAAAATTCACCTTGCTAATCCTTATGCCTTTTGGGGGG
GAAGGGTAAATGAGAATATAAATGGGTTAATTAAACAACATTCTTTAAGAGGAACTGACTTTAATAAAAT
TTTTAACCGGAAGATAAATTTTTTTGTAAATGGAATAAATAATTGCCCCCGAAAAACTCGGAATATAAAA
CCCCCTAATTAATTATTTAAAGGAATAAGAGTTTATTTGCTCGTAGAGTAATTATGTTCCATTAATATGC
TAAATTGCTCAGTAAAGTTATTAACTTTTTTTCAACGCCAGTGAATAAGTCTGTTTTATTAAATAAGGAG
TTCAGGTGTTTATTTCAAAAGAATTATCAAGCTTTATTGCTGTAGCTAAAAATAAATCAATAAATAAAGC
AACAACGGAACTTTTTATTACACAGTCACCGATTTGCCGAAGCTTAAAAAAACTGGAATTTTCATTAGGT
GTAAAACTCTTTGTAAGAAAAAGCCAGGGATTGGCTTTAACAGAAGAAGGAGAATGCTTATATAATAAAG
TTTTGTCAATTTGTGAACGGCTTCAAGAAATAGAAGGTGACTACAAGAATGAAAAATCAACATACAATGA
TCTATATCAAAAAAATATATGAGGTTCTAATATAATAAGCGGTTCTAGATAACTAAAGTCATCTATTACC
AATATCTGTATACTCAGTGAAAGTTTTGTCTTCTAGGTAAGTTTTCATAATAGTGACATACCTTATTTTT
TCATCTGGGTGTCTCTCATCCTGAAGAATGGGTGATATAGTTGAAATAACTCAGTTCGTTTTGTGGTTTA
CGATTTTTGGCGGATCACAAAAATAGGGCTGAGTCCCTTCAAGTGAGTTTTGAAATATACAATTATACCC
TTCATCCTTTAAGTTGTTGCTTTGTTGGCTGTTTTCATTCACCTCAGTCACATAGTTATCTATGCTCCTG
AGGATTCGTTCACTTGCCGTCGTGCTGCAACTCGAAATCTATTGGGTATATATGTAATTTTCATATTCTG
TTTCATTTTAACGGTATTATTTAAATATTTATATTTAGAACATTAGGTTATTAGAATAGATAATTTTAGG
TAAATGTAATTAATTCAACCATCACGGAGAGTTTATCAATGTTAAAATATGCTAATCCTCAGACCGTAGC
CACACAACGTACTAAAAATACTGCGAAGAAACCGCCATCATCAACCTCTTTTGATGGGCACCTTGAACTT
TCAAATGGTGAAAACCAGCCTTACGAAGGCCATAAGATTAGGAAAATCAAAGGATTGAGACAACATCTTG
CGGATAGGAGTCTTAATAAAGGGCATATTTCCCCGTTGATGAATAAGGGATTATTAGTAGGTAGTAAGGA
TGTGTCAATTGACATCCCAGTTATAGCTCATCGTTATGACAGCAGCCATCAACTTACAGATGCGGAGCCT
TTGAAAGCTGATAGTCACTCCAATCATCTAGACCCTTTTTATGGTGTTATTGCAGGATTTCGTGGTGATC
AGGTGACATCATCAGAGTCGGGTTCAGGATCAATAGGCGTACATTGGGGGAAAAATACGCTGGATTCCAA
TATTATGGGTGTTAATGTGGTTAATGGTGCATCGGGAACCGTGGGAATAAGAATTGCTTTGAAGGATATT
CAGCATGGGTCCCCGGTTATTGTCACGTCTGGAGCATTGAGCGGTTGTACTATGGTATATTCGGTGAAAA
ATGGCTATTTTTTTGCCTATCATACGGGGCAGAAACCGGGTAATAATGAATGGAAAACAGGCAGGCAGGG
TGTTGTTGCTACCTATCTGAGCCATCAAGCCCTTTCGCCGGATAGTGAACCTATGACGGTTGGTGAACAG
AATAACGATTTAGTGAATATTTTTGCAAATTATGATCAGAGTGTTATTACCTATATGGGAAAACCGGGAG
TGCTGATTGATAAAATGGCAGAAAATGTTGGTGTTTTTAATTATGACGAAATTAAGCCTGAAAAACCTGC
TATTAGAGCTGGCTACAGTTATGCGTTGCTGGCTAAGGACGATAAAGGAAAGGTGAACGTTAAGGTACTA
TCGGAAGATGTTATCGTTTCATCAGGTAAGCAGGGAAATACTGTTAAGGCCATTAATTCACTTAAAAAAC
GGTTGTTATAATTTTGCCCAATGAGGGCAGGAGGTACGGATTTTCATTAGCACTTATCGAAGCGGATATA
TGTTTGTGACTACATTGTCAGAAAATTTCATTCATCAACTTGAATTAGAACAGTGTCCATATAACTTATT
TAGAATAAAGGAAGGAAATTAATCTTAGATACAATGATAAGGGAAATAAAATAGAAAGTAGAGTTAATTG
TATTAATAAGGTGCTGGAGCTTTACTTACAAAATATCAATGATTTTTGGTTTCGTATAAGTAATTAATTT
AGAGTAATGAAAAATTATTTGTGGGTTAAATTTTATTTATTGAAAATTCATTGGTTTATTTTATGAAATA
GGAAGGTAATAGCGGTATTATTCGGTTGAAATAACCGTATAGATAAATAGTAGGATTTAGATAAATTATT
TCATATATGACAATTTTTACTATTATATGGGGTTTGTAAGTCGACCGATGCCCTTGAGAGCCTTCAACCC
AGTCAGCTCCTTCCGGTGGGCGCGGGGCATGACTATCGTCGCCGCACTTATGACTGTCTTCTTTATCATG
CAACTCGTAGGACAGGTGCCGGCAGCGCTCTGGGTCATTTTCGGCGAGGACCGCTTTCGCTGGAGCGCGA
CGATGATCGGCCTGTCGCTTGCGGTATTCGGAATCTTGCACGCCCTCGCTCAAGCCTTCGTCACTGGTCC
CGCCACCAAACGTTTCGGCGAGAAGCAGGCCATTATCGCCGGCATGGCGGCCGACGCGCTGGGCTACGTC
TTGCTGGCGTTCGCGACGCGAGGCTGGATGGCCTTCCCCATTATGATTCTTCTCGCTTCCGGCGGCATCG
GGATGCCCGCGTTGCAGGCCATGCTGTCCAGGCAGGTAGATGACGACCATCAGGGACAGCTTCAAGGATC
GCTCGCGGCTCTTACCAGCCTAACTTCGATCATTGGACCGCTGATCGTCACGGCGATTTATGCCGCCTCG
GCGAGCACATGGAACGGGTTGGCATGGATTGTAGGCGCCGCCCTATACCTTGTCTGCCTCCCCGCGTTGC
GTCGCGGTGCATGGAGCCGGGCCACCTCGACCTGAATGGAAGCCGGCGGCACCTCGCTAACGGATTCACC
ACTCCAAGAATTGGAGCCAATCAATTCTTGCGGAGAACTGTGAATGCGCAAACCAACCCTTGGCAGAACA
TATCCATCGCGTCCGCCATCTCCAGCAGCCGCACGCGGCGCATCTCGGGCAGCGTTGGGTCCTGGCCACG
GGTGCGCATGATCGTGCTCCTGTCGTTGAGGACCCGGCTAGGCTGGCGGGGTTGCCTTACTGGTTAGCAG
AATGAATCACCGATACGCGAGCGAACGTGAAGCGACTGCTGCTGCAAAACGTCTGCGACCTGAGCAACAA
CATGAATGGTCTTCGGTTTCCGTGTTTCGTAAAGTCTGGAAACGCGGAAGTCAGCGCCCTGCACCATTAT
GTTCCGGATCTGCATCGCAGGATGCTGCTGGCTACCCTGTGGAACACCTACATCTGTATTAACGAAGCGC
TGGCATTGACCCTGAGTGATTTTTCTCTGGTCCCGCCGCATCCATACCGCCAGTTGTTTACCCTCACAAC
GTTCCAGTAACCGGGCATGTTCATCATCAGTAACCCGTATCGTGAGCATCCTCTCTCGTTTCATCGGTAT
CATTACCCCCATGAACAGAAATCCCCCTTACACGGAGGCATCAGTGACCAAACAGGAAAAAACCGCCCTT
AACATGGCCCGCTTTATCAGAAGCCAGACATTAACGCTTCTGGAGAAACTCAACGAGCTGGACGCGGATG
AACAGGCAGACATCTGTGAATCGCTTCACGACCACGCTGATGAGCTTTACCGCAGCTGCCTCGCGCGTTT
CGGTGATGACGGTGAAAACCTCTGACACATGCAGCTCCCGGAGACGGTCACAGCTTGTCTGTAAGCGGAT
GCCGGGAGCAGACAAGCCCGTCAGGGCGCGTCAGCGGGTGTTGGCGGGTGTCGGGGCGCAGCCATGACCC
AGTCACGTAGCGATAGCGGAGTGTATACTGGCTTAACTATGCGGCATCAGAGCAGATTGTACTGAGAGTG
CACCATATGCGGTGTGAAATACCGCACAGATGCGTAAGGAGAAAATACCGCATCAGGCGCTCTTCCGCTT
CCTCGCTCACTGACTCGCTGCGCTCGGTCGTTCGGCTGCGGCGAGCGGTATCAGCTCACTCAAAGGCGGT
AATACGGTTATCCACAGAATCAGGGGATAACGCAGGAAAGAACATGTGAGCAAAAGGCCAGCAAAAGGCC
AGGAACCGTAAAAAGGCCGCGTTGCTGGCGTTTTTCCATAGGCTCCGCCCCCCTGACGAGCATCACAAAA
ATCGACGCTCAAGTCAGAGGTGGCGAAACCCGACAGGACTATAAAGATACCAGGCGTTTCCCCCTGGAAG
CTCCCTCGTGCGCTCTCCTGTTCCGACCCTGCCGCTTACCGGATACCTGTCCGCCTTTCTCCCTTCGGGA
AGCGTGGCGCTTTCTCATAGCTC
Features (pLannotate 1.2.2; 9 found; start..end, strand, type, name):
    559..1419    -  CDS            AmpR: β-lactamase; bla; confers resistance to ampicillin, carbenicillin, and related antibiotics
   1420..1524    -  promoter       AmpR promoter: bla
   1637..1665    +  promoter       tet promoter: E. coli promoter for tetracycline efflux protein gene
   1713..2007    +  CDS            TcR (fragment): tetracycline efflux protein; tet; confers resistance to tetracycline
   6620..7245    +  CDS            TcR (fragment): tetracycline efflux protein; tet; confers resistance to tetracycline
   7487..7867    -  CDS            YPB1_ECOLX: Protein predicted: Swiss-Prot protein existence level 4. From Escherichia coli.
   7884..8075    +  CDS            rop: Rop protein, which maintains plasmids at low copy number; rop
   8177..8317    +  misc_feature   bom: basis of mobility region from pBR322
   8503..388     -  rep_origin     ori (across the origin): high-copy-number ColE1/pMB1/pBR322/pUC origin of replication
