[The description below was written by a language model from this plasmid's Addgene catalogue record and pLannotate feature annotations shown in this document.]
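Description:
pBR322-Pdp1_aa1-190-HiBiT is a bacterial expression plasmid of about 8.7 kb built on the classic pBR322 backbone and propagated in E. coli. It replicates from the ColE1/pMB1-type origin and retains the pBR322 rop gene and bom (basis of mobility) region. The catalogue lists it as high copy, although rop is normally associated with restrained copy number. Selection is by ampicillin through the β-lactamase gene and its native promoter. The tetracycline resistance gene is annotated only as two separated fragments, one just downstream of the tet promoter and one several kilobases further on. This indicates that the insert was cloned into the tet coding region and disrupts it, so tetracycline resistance should not be expected.

The stated insert is a truncation of Pdp1 from Photorhabdus asymbiotica, comprising amino acids 1–190 fused to HiBiT, the short peptide tag that complements LgBiT to reconstitute NanoLuc luciferase and allows sensitive luminescent quantification. The automated feature table does not annotate anything in the roughly 4.6 kb interval between the two tet fragments. That interval is considerably larger than a 190-residue tagged protein would need, so it probably carries additional sequence that the record does not identify. The promoter driving the insert is also not stated, though the upstream tet promoter is a possible contributor.

According to the record, the plasmid supplies a truncated payload for loading, as part of a deletion series that maps the packaging domain of Pdp1. This work belongs to a study of programmable protein delivery by a bacterial contractile injection system. The HiBiT tag presumably serves as the readout for whether the fragment is loaded.
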