Addgene plasmid #198312: pBR322-Pdp1_aa1-190-HiBiT
Purpose: Loads a truncated payload; for identification of Pdp1 packaging domain
Depositing lab: Feng Zhang. Depositing organization: Broad Institute. Publication: Programmable protein delivery with a bacterial contractile injection system. Kreitz J, Friedrich MJ, Guru A, Lash B, Saito M, Macrae RK, Zhang F. Nature. 2023 Apr;616(7956):357-364. doi: 10.1038/s41586-023-05870-7. Epub 2023 Mar 29. PubMed 36991127.
Backbone
  Vector backbone: pBR322
  Vector type: Bacterial Expression
Growth in bacteria
  Bacterial resistance: Ampicillin, 100 μg/mL
  Growth temperature: 37°C
  Growth strain: DH5alpha
  Copy number: High Copy
Gene/Insert
  Gene/Insert name: Pdp1_aa1-190-HiBiT
  Species: Photorhabdus asymbiotica
  Cloning method: Restriction Enzyme; 5′ cloning site Unknown (unknown if destroyed); 3′ cloning site Unknown (unknown if destroyed)
Terms and licenses: Academic/Nonprofit Terms; Industry Terms: Not Available to Industry
How to cite: pBR322-Pdp1_aa1-190-HiBiT was a gift from Feng Zhang (Addgene plasmid # 198312 ; http://n2t.net/addgene:198312 ; RRID:Addgene_198312)
